>Addgene plasmid #83685 | MSCV-6NBC-GFP-PGK-Puro-Barcode8 | depositor full sequence | sequence record 159802 | Full Sequence
TGAAAGACCCCACCTGTAGGTTTGGCAAGCTAGCTTAAGTAACGCCATTTTGCAAGGCATGGAAAATACA
TAACTGAGAATAGAGAAGTTCAGATCAAGGTTAGGAACAGAGAGACAGCAGAATATGGGCCAAACAGGAT
ATCTGTGGTAAGCAGTTCCTGCCCCGGCTCAGGGCCAAGAACAGATGGTCCCCAGATGCGGTCCCGCCCT
CAGCAGTTTCTAGAGAACCATCAGATGTTTCCAGGGTGCCCCAAGGACCTGAAATGACCCTGTGCCTTAT
TTGAACTAACCAATCAGTTCGCTTCTCGCTTCTGTTCGCGCGCTTCTGCTCCCCGAGCTCAATAAAAGAG
CCCACAACCCCTCACTCGGCGCGCCAGTCCTCCGATAGACTGCGTCGCCCGGGTACCCGTATTCCCAATA
AAGCCTCTTGCTGTTTGCATCCGAATCGTGGACTCGCTGATCCTTGGGAGGGTCTCCTCAGATTGATTGA
CTGCCCACCTCGGGGGTCTTTCATTTGGAGGTTCCACCGAGATTTGGAGACCCCTGCCCAGGGACCACCG
ACCCCCCCGCCGGGAGGTAAGCTGGCCAGCGGTCGTTTCGTGTCTGTCTCTGTCTTTGTGCGTGTTTGTG
CCGGCATCTAATGTTTGCGCCTGCGTCTGTACTAGTTAGCTAACTAGCTCTGTATCTGGCGGACCCGTGG
TGGAACTGACGAGTTCTGAACACCCGGCCGCAACCCTGGGAGACGTCCCAGGGACTTTGGGGGCCGTTTT
TGTGGCCCGACCTGAGGAAGGGAGTCGATGTGGAATCCGACCCCGTCAGGATATGTGGTTCTGGTAGGAG
ACGAGAACCTAAAACAGTTCCCGCCTCCGTCTGAATTTTTGCTTTCGGTTTGGAACCGAAGCCGCGCGTC
TTGTCTGCTGCAGCGCTGCAGCATCGTTCTGTGTTGTCTCTGTCTGACTGTGTTTCTGTATTTGTCTGAA
AATTAGGGCCAGACTGTTACCACTCCCTTAAGTTTGACCTTAGGTCACTGGAAAGATGTCGAGCGGATCG
CTCACAACCAGTCGGTAGATGTCAAGAAGAGACGTTGGGTTACCTTCTGCTCTGCAGAATGGCCAACCTT
TAACGTCGGATGGCCGCGAGACGGCACCTTTAACCGAGACCTCATCACCCAGGTTAAGATCAAGGTCTTT
TCACCTGGCCCGCATGGACACCCAGACCAGGTCCCCTACATCGTGACCTGGGAAGCCTTGGCTTTTGACC
CCCCTCCCTGGGTCAAGCCCTTTGTACACCCTAAGCCTCCGCCTCCTCTTCCTCCATCCGCCCCGTCTCT
CCCCCTTGAACCTCCTCGTTCGACCCCGCCTCGATCCTCCCTTTATCCAGCCCTCACTCCTTCTCTAGGC
GCCGGAATTAGATCCCAAGTGCCACCATGGTGAGCAAGGGCGAGGAGCTGTTCACCGGGGTGGTGCCCAT
CCTGGTCGAGCTGGACGGCGACGTAAACGGCCACAAGTTCAGCGTGTCCGGCGAGGGCGAGGGCGATGCC
ACCTACGGCAAGCTGACCCTGAAGTTCATCTGCACCACCGGCAAGCTGCCCGTGCCCTGGCCCACCCTCG
TGACCACCCTGACCTACGGCGTGCAGTGCTTCAGCCGCTACCCCGACCACATGAAGCAGCACGACTTCTT
CAAGTCCGCCATGCCCGAAGGCTACGTCCAGGAGCGCACCATCTTCTTCAAGGACGACGGCAACTACAAG
ACCCGCGCCGAGGTGAAGTTCGAGGGCGACACCCTGGTGAACCGCATCGAGCTGAAGGGCATCGACTTCA
AGGAGGACGGCAACATCCTGGGGCACAAGCTGGAGTACAACTACAACAGCCACAACGTCTATATCATGGC
CGACAAGCAGAAGAACGGCATCAAGGTGAACTTCAAGATCCGCCACAACATCGAGGACGGCAGCGTGCAG
CTCGCCGACCACTACCAGCAGAACACCCCCATCGGCGACGGCCCCGTGCTGCTGCCCGACAACCACTACC
TGAGCACCCAGTCCGCCCTGAGCAAAGACCCCAACGAGAAGCGCGATCACATGGTCCTGCTGGAGTTCGT
GACCGCCGCCGGGATCACTCTCGGCATGGACGAGCTGTACAAGTAGCGGAGAATTCTACCGGGTAGGGGA
GGCGCTTTTCCCAAGGCAGTCTGGAGCATGCGCTTTAGCAGCCCCGCTGGGCACTTGGCGCTACACAAGT
GGCCTCTGGCCTCGCACACATTCCACATCCACCGGTAGGCGCCAACCGGCTCCGTTCTTTGGTGGCCCCT
TCGCGCCACCTTCTACTCCTCCCCTAGTCAGGAAGTTCCCCCCCGCCCCGCAGCTCGCGTCGTGCAGGAC
GTGACAAATGGAAGTAGCACGTCTCACTAGTCTCGTGCAGATGGACAGCACCGCTGAGCAATGGAAGCGG
GTAGGCCTTTGGGGCAGCGGCCAATAGCAGCTTTGCTCCTTCGCTTTCTGGGCTCAGAGGCTGGGAAGGG
GTGGGTCCGGGGGCGGGCTCAGGGGCGGGCTCAGGGGCGGGGCGGGCGCCCGAAGGTCCTCCGGAGGCCC
GGCATTCTGCACGCTTCAAAAGCGCACGTCTGCCGCGCTGTTCTCCTCTTCCTCATCTCCGGGCCTTTCG
ACCTGCAGCCCAAGCTTACCATGACCGAGTACAAGCCCACGGTGCGCCTCGCCACCCGCGACGACGTCCC
CAGGGCCGTACGCACCCTCGCCGCCGCGTTCGCCGACTACCCCGCCACGCGCCACACCGTCGATCCGGAC
CGCCACATCGAGCGGGTCACCGAGCTGCAAGAACTCTTCCTCACGCGCGTCGGGCTCGACATCGGCAAGG
TGTGGGTCGCGGACGACGGCGCCGCGGTGGCGGTCTGGACCACGCCGGAGAGCGTCGAAGCGGGGGCGGT
GTTCGCCGAGATCGGCCCGCGCATGGCCGAGTTGAGCGGTTCCCGGCTGGCCGCGCAGCAACAGATGGAA
GGCCTCCTGGCGCCGCACCGGCCCAAGGAGCCCGCGTGGTTCCTGGCCACCGTCGGCGTCTCGCCCGACC
ACCAGGGCAAGGGTCTGGGCAGCGCCGTCGTGCTCCCCGGAGTGGAGGCGGCCGAGCGCGCCGGGGTGCC
CGCCTTCCTGGAGACCTCCGCGCCCCGCAACCTCCCCTTCTACGAGCGGCTCGGCTTCACCGTCACCGCC
GACGTCGAGGTGCCCGAAGGACCGCGCACCTGGTGCATGACCCGCAAGCCCGGTGCCTGACGCCCGCCCC
ACGACCCGCAGCGCCCGACCGAAAGGAGCGCACGACCCCATGCATCGATAAAATAAAAGATTTTATTTAG
TCTCCAGAAAAAGGGGGGAATGAAAGACCCCACCTGTAGGTTTGGCAAGCTAGCTTAAGTAACGCCATTT
TGCAAGGCATGGAAAATACATAACTGAGAATAGAGAAGTTCAGATCAAGGTTAGGAACAGAGAGACAGCA
GAATATGGGCCAAACAGGATATCTGTGGTAAGCAGTTCCTGCCCCGGCTCAGGGCCAAGAACAGATGGTC
CCCAGATGCGGTCCCGCCCTCAGCAGTTTCTAGAGAACCATCAGATGTTTCCAGGGTGCCCCAAGGACCT
GAAATGACCCTGTGCCTTATTTGAACTAACCAATCAGTTCGCTTCTCGCTTCTGTTCGCGCGCTTCTGCT
CCCCGAGCTCAATAAAAGAGCCCACAACCCCTCACTCGGCGCGCCAGTCCTCCGATAGACTGCGTCGCCC
GGGTACCCGTGTATCCAATAAACCCTCTTGCAGTTGCATCCGACTTGTGGTCTCGCTGTTCCTTGGGAGG
GTCTCCTCTGAGTGATTGACTACCCGTCAGCGGGGGTCTTTCATGGGTAACAGTTTCTTGAAGTTGGAGA
ACAACATTCTGAGGGTAGGAGTCGAATATTAAGTAATCCTGACTCAATTAGCCACTGTTTTGAATCCACA
TACTCCAATACTCCTGAAATAGTTCATTATGGACAGCGCAGAAGAGCTGGGGAGAATTAATTCGTAATCA
TGGTCATAGCTGTTTCCTGTGTGAAATTGTTATCCGCTCACAATTCCACACAACATACGAGCCGGAAGCA
TAAAGTGTAAAGCCTGGGGTGCCTAATGAGTGAGCTAACTCACATTAATTGCGTTGCGCTCACTGCCCGC
TTTCCAGTCGGGAAACCTGTCGTGCCAGCTGCATTAATGAATCGGCCAACGCGCGGGGAGAGGCGGTTTG
CGTATTGGGCGCTCTTCCGCTTCCTCGCTCACTGACTCGCTGCGCTCGGTCGTTCGGCTGCGGCGAGCGG
TATCAGCTCACTCAAAGGCGGTAATACGGTTATCCACAGAATCAGGGGATAACGCAGGAAAGAACATGTG
AGCAAAAGGCCAGCAAAAGGCCAGGAACCGTAAAAAGGCCGCGTTGCTGGCGTTTTTCCATAGGCTCCGC
CCCCCTGACGAGCATCACAAAAATCGACGCTCAAGTCAGAGGTGGCGAAACCCGACAGGACTATAAAGAT
ACCAGGCGTTTCCCCCTGGAAGCTCCCTCGTGCGCTCTCCTGTTCCGACCCTGCCGCTTACCGGATACCT
GTCCGCCTTTCTCCCTTCGGGAAGCGTGGCGCTTTCTCATAGCTCACGCTGTAGGTATCTCAGTTCGGTG
TAGGTCGTTCGCTCCAAGCTGGGCTGTGTGCACGAACCCCCCGTTCAGCCCGACCGCTGCGCCTTATCCG
GTAACTATCGTCTTGAGTCCAACCCGGTAAGACACGACTTATCGCCACTGGCAGCAGCCACTGGTAACAG
GATTAGCAGAGCGAGGTATGTAGGCGGTGCTACAGAGTTCTTGAAGTGGTGGCCTAACTACGGCTACACT
AGAAGGACAGTATTTGGTATCTGCGCTCTGCTGAAGCCAGTTACCTTCGGAAAAAGAGTTGGTAGCTCTT
GATCCGGCAAACAAACCACCGCTGGTAGCGGTGGTTTTTTTGTTTGCAAGCAGCAGATTACGCGCAGAAA
AAAAGGATCTCAAGAAGATCCTTTGATCTTTTCTACGGGGTCTGACGCTCAGTGGAACGAAAACTCACGT
TAAGGGATTTTGGTCATGAGATTATCAAAAAGGATCTTCACCTAGATCCTTTTAAATTAAAAATGAAGTT
TTAAATCAATCTAAAGTATATATGAGTAAACTTGGTCTGACAGTTACCAATGCTTAATCAGTGAGGCACC
TATCTCAGCGATCTGTCTATTTCGTTCATCCATAGTTGCCTGACTCCCCGTCGTGTAGATAACTACGATA
CGGGAGGGCTTACCATCTGGCCCCAGTGCTGCAATGATACCGCGAGACCCACGCTCACCGGCTCCAGATT
TATCAGCAATAAACCAGCCAGCCGGAAGGGCCGAGCGCAGAAGTGGTCCTGCAACTTTATCCGCCTCCAT
CCAGTCTATTAATTGTTGCCGGGAAGCTAGAGTAAGTAGTTCGCCAGTTAATAGTTTGCGCAACGTTGTT
GCCATTGCTACAGGCATCGTGGTGTCACGCTCGTCGTTTGGTATGGCTTCATTCAGCTCCGGTTCCCAAC
GATCAAGGCGAGTTACATGATCCCCCATGTTGTGCAAAAAAGCGGTTAGCTCCTTCGGTCCTCCGATCGT
TGTCAGAAGTAAGTTGGCCGCAGTGTTATCACTCATGGTTATGGCAGCACTGCATAATTCTCTTACTGTC
ATGCCATCCGTAAGATGCTTTTCTGTGACTGGTGAGTACTCAACCAAGTCATTCTGAGAATAGTGTATGC
GGCGACCGAGTTGCTCTTGCCCGGCGTCAATACGGGATAATACCGCGCCACATAGCAGAACTTTAAAAGT
GCTCATCATTGGAAAACGTTCTTCGGGGCGAAAACTCTCAAGGATCTTACCGCTGTTGAGATCCAGTTCG
ATGTAACCCACTCGTGCACCCAACTGATCTTCAGCATCTTTTACTTTCACCAGCGTTTCTGGGTGAGCAA
AAACAGGAAGGCAAAATGCCGCAAAAAAGGGAATAAGGGCGACACGGAAATGTTGAATACTCATACTCTT
CCTTTTTCAATATTATTGAAGCATTTATCAGGGTTATTGTCTCATGAGCGGATACATATTTGAATGTATT
TAGAAAAATAAACAAATAGGGGTTCCGCGCACATTTCCCCGAAAAGTGCCACCTGACGTCTAAGAAACCA
TTATTATCATGACATTAACCTATAAAAATAGGCGTATCACGAGGCCCTTTCGTCTCGCGCGTTTCGGTGA
TGACGGTGAAAACCTCTGACACATGCAGCTCCCGGAGACGGTCACAGCTTGTCTGTAAGCGGATGCCGGG
AGCAGACAAGCCCGTCAGGGCGCGTCAGCGGGTGTTGGCGGGTGTCGGGGCTGGCTTAACTATGCGGCAT
CAGAGCAGATTGTACTGAGAGTGCACCATATGCGGTGTGAAATACCGCACAGATGCGTAAGGAGAAAATA
CCGCATCAGGCGCCATTCGCCATTCAGGCTGCGCAACTGTTGGGAAGGGCGATCGGTGCGGGCCTCTTCG
CTATTACGCCAGCTGGCGAAAGGGGGATGTGCTGCAAGGCGATTAAGTTGGGTAACGCCAGGGTTTTCCC
AGTCACGACGTTGTAAAACGACGGCGCAAGGAATGGTGCATGCAAGGAGATGGCGCCCAACAGTCCCCCG
GCCACGGGGCCTGCCACCATACCCACGCCGAAACAAGCGCTCATGAGCCCGAAGTGGCGAGCCCGATCTT
CCCCATCGGTGATGTCGGCGATATAGGCGCCAGCAACCGCACCTGTGGCGCCGGTGATGCCGGCCACGAT
GCGTCCGGCGTAGAGGCGATTAGTCCAATTTGTTAAAGACAGGATATCAGTGGTCCAGGCTCTAGTTTTG
ACTCAACAATATCACCAGCTGAAGCCTATAGAGTACGAGCCATAGATAAAATAAAAGATTTTATTTAGTC
TCCAGAAAAAGGGGGGAA
Features (pLannotate 1.2.2; 19 found; start..end, strand, type, name):
    579..920     +  misc_feature   MESV Ψ: packaging signal of murine embryonic stem cell virus
    987..1403    +  CDS            gag (truncated): truncated Moloney murine leukemia virus (MMLV) gag gene lacking the start codon
   1427..2143    +  CDS            EGFP: EGFP is a basic (constitutively fluorescent) green fluorescent protein published in 1996, derived from Aequorea victoria. It is reported to be a rapidly-maturing weak dimer with moderate acid sensitivity.
   2161..2660    +  promoter       PGK promoter: mouse phosphoglycerate kinase 1 promoter
   2681..3280    +  CDS            PuroR: puromycin N-acetyltransferase; pac from Streptomyces alboniger; confers resistance to puromycin
   3380..3894    +  LTR            3' LTR: 3' long terminal repeat from murine embryonic stem cell virus
   4087..4103    -  protein_bind   lac operator: The lac repressor binds to the lac operator to inhibit transcription in E. coli. This inhibition can be relieved by adding lactose or isopropyl-β-D-thiogalactopyranoside (IPTG). lac repressor encoded by lacI
   4111..4141    -  promoter       lac promoter: promoter for the E. coli lac operon
   4156..4177    -  protein_bind   CAP binding site: CAP binding activates transcription in the presence of cAMP. E. coli catabolite activator protein
   4190..4282    -  CDS            lacI (fragment): lac repressor; lacI; The lac repressor binds to the lac operator to inhibit transcription in E. coli. This inhibition can be relieved by adding lactose or isopropyl-β-D-thiogalactopyranoside (IPTG).
   4465..5053    -  rep_origin     ori: high-copy-number ColE1/pMB1/pBR322/pUC origin of replication
   5224..6084    -  CDS            AmpR: β-lactamase; bla; confers resistance to ampicillin, carbenicillin, and related antibiotics
   6085..6189    -  promoter       AmpR promoter: bla
   6284..6319    +  CDS            rop (fragment): Rop protein, which maintains plasmids at low copy number; rop
   6421..6520    +  misc_feature   bom (fragment): basis of mobility region from pBR322
   6526..6675    -  CDS            lacZα (fragment): LacZα fragment of β-galactosidase; lacZ fragment
   6675..6876    -  CDS            TcR (fragment): tetracycline efflux protein; tet; confers resistance to tetracycline
   6877..6975    +  CDS            env (fragment): murine leukemia virus gPr80 envelope polyprotein precursor; env; proteolytically cleaved into gp70SU and p15TM subunits
   7017..515     +  LTR            5' LTR (across the origin): 5' long terminal repeat from murine embryonic stem cell virus
