[The description below was written by a language model from this plasmid's Addgene catalogue record and pLannotate feature annotations shown in this document.]
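Description:
MSCV-6NBC-GFP-PGK-Puro-Barcode8 is a gammaretroviral transfer vector built on the murine stem cell virus (MSCV) backbone, designed to mark mammalian cells stably with a defined DNA barcode. The 7,018-nt plasmid is propagated in E. coli through a high-copy ColE1/pUC-type origin and an ampicillin resistance gene (β-lactamase with its own promoter). Short annotated fragments of lacI, lacZα, rop, bom, the tetracycline resistance gene and env, along with a lac promoter/operator region, are non-functional remnants of earlier cloning vectors.

The proviral region is flanked by 5′ and 3′ long terminal repeats from murine embryonic stem cell virus. It contains the Ψ packaging signal and a truncated, start-codon-less gag segment, which together promote efficient encapsidation of the vector RNA when the viral proteins are supplied in trans by a packaging system. Downstream lies an EGFP coding sequence with no separate annotated promoter, so it is presumably expressed from the 5′ LTR. It is followed by a mouse PGK promoter driving puromycin N-acetyltransferase. Transduced cells can therefore be both identified by green fluorescence and selected with puromycin.

The insert is a synthetic element, Barcode8, one individual member of a six-nucleotide ("6N") barcode series, cloned between a BglII site that was destroyed and an EGFP-proximal EcoRI site that was retained. The barcode itself is not annotated in the feature table, so its exact position is not stated, although the name suggests it sits just upstream of GFP. According to the record, the plasmid is used to make barcoded cell line variants. The associated publication describes a multiplexed in vivo small-molecule screening platform.
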