Addgene plasmid #83685: MSCV-6NBC-GFP-PGK-Puro-Barcode8
Purpose: individual 6N barcode to make barcoded cell line variants
Depositing lab: Monte Winslow. Depositing organization: Stanford University. Publication: An in vivo multiplexed small-molecule screening platform. Gruner BM, Schulze CJ, Yang D, Ogasawara D, Dix MM, Rogers ZN, Chuang CH, McFarland CD, Chiou SH, Brown JM, Cravatt BF, Bogyo M, Winslow MM. Nat Methods. 2016 Sep 12. doi: 10.1038/nmeth.3992. PubMed 27617390.
Backbone
  Vector backbone: MSCV
  Vector type: Retroviral
  Selectable markers: Puromycin
Growth in bacteria
  Bacterial resistance: Ampicillin, 100 μg/mL
  Growth temperature: 37°C
  Growth strain: DH5alpha
  Copy number: High Copy
Gene/Insert
  Gene/Insert name: Barcode8
  Species: Synthetic
  Cloning method: Restriction Enzyme; 5′ cloning site BglII (destroyed during cloning); 3′ cloning site EcoRI (not destroyed)
  Sequencing primers: 5′ CCCTTGAACCTCCTCGTTCGACC
Terms and licenses: Academic/Nonprofit Terms; Industry Terms: Not Available to Industry
How to cite: MSCV-6NBC-GFP-PGK-Puro-Barcode8 was a gift from Monte Winslow (Addgene plasmid # 83685 ; http://n2t.net/addgene:83685 ; RRID:Addgene_83685)
