>Addgene plasmid #83685 | MSCV-6NBC-GFP-PGK-Puro-Barcode8 | addgene partial sequence | sequence record 165137 | pLXSN5 5'-CCCTTGAACCTCCTCGTTCGACC-3'
CAGCCCTCACTCCTTCTCTAGGCGCCGGAATTAGATCCCAAGTGCCACCATGGTGAGCAAGGGCGAGGAG
CTGTTCACCGGGGTGGTGCCCATCCTGGTCGAGCTGGACGGCGACGTAAACGGCCACAAGTTCAGCGTGT
CCGGCGAGGGCGAGGGCGATGCCACCTACGGCAAGCTGACCCTGAAGTTCATCTGCACCACCGGCAAGCT
GCCCGTGCCCTGGCCCACCCTCGTGACCACCCTGACCTACGGCGTGCAGTGCTTCAGCCGCTACCCCGAC
CACATGAAGCAGCACGACTTCTTCAAGTCCGCCATGCCCGAAGGCTACGTCCAGGAGCGCACCATCTTCT
TCAAGGACGACGGCAACTACAAGACCCGCGCCGAGGTGAAGTTCGAGGGCGACACCCTGGTGAACCGCAT
CGAGCTGAAGGGCATCGACTTCAAGGAGGACGGCAACATCCTGGGGCACAAGCTGGAGTACAACTACAAC
AGCCACAACGTCTATATCATGGCCGACAAGCAGAAGAACGGCATCAAGGTGAACTTCAAGATCCGCCACA
ACATCGAGGACGGCAGCGTGCAGCTCGCCGACCACTACCAGCAGAACACCCCCATCGGCGACGGCCCCGT
GCTGCTGCCCGACAACCACTACCTGAGCACCCAGTCCGCCCTGAGCAAAGACCCCAACGAGAAGCGCGAT
CACATGGTCCTGCTGGAGTTCGTGACCGCCGCCGGGATCACTCTCGGCATGGACGAGCTGTACAAGTAGC
GGAGAATTCTACCGGGTAGGGGAGGCGCTTTTCCCAAGGCAGTCTGGAGCATGCGCTTTAGCAGCCCCGC
TGGGCACTTGGCGCTACACAAGTGGCCTCTGGCCTCGCACACATTCCACATCCACCGG
